>Addgene plasmid #73853 | pAWp9-2 | depositor partial sequence | sequence record 136963 | RFP-sg1
CACCCAGACCATGAAGATCA
