>Addgene plasmid #73853 | pAWp9-2 | addgene partial sequence | sequence record 138739 | hUBCpro-F 5'-TGAAGCTCCGGTTTTGAACT-3'
ATGTAATCATTTGGGTCAATATGTAATTTTCAGTGTTAGACTAGTAAATTGTCCGCTAAATTCTGGCCGT
TTTTGGCTTTTTTGTTAGACAGTTAATTAAGCCACCATGAGCGAGCTGATCAAGGAGAACATGCACATGA
AGCTGTACATGGAGGGCACCGTGAACAACCACCACTTCAAGTGCACATCCGAGGGCGAAGGCAAGCCCTA
CGAGGGCACCCAGACCATGAAGATCAAGGTGGTCGAGGGCGGCCCTCTCCCCTTCGCCTTCGACATCCTG
GCTACCAGCTTCATGTACGGCAGCAAAGCCTTCATCAACCACACCCAGGGCATCCCCGACTTCTTTAAGC
AGTCCTTCCCTGAGGGCTTCACATGGGAGAGAATCACCACATACGAAGACGGGGGCGTGCTGACCGCTAC
CCAGGACACCAGCTTCCAGAACGGCTGCATCATCTACAACGTCAAGATCAACGGGGTGAACTTCCCATCC
AACGGCCCTGTGATGCAGAAGAAAACACGCGGCTGGGAGGCCAACACCGAGATGCTGTACCCCGCTGACG
GCGGCCTGAGAGGCCACAGCCAGATGGCCCTGAAGCTCGTGGGCGGGGGCTACCTGCACTGCTCCTTCAA
GACCACATACAGATCCAAGAAACCCGCTAAGAACCTCAAGATGCCCGGCTTCCACTTCGTGGACCACAGA
CTGGAAAGAATCAAGGAGGCCGACAAAGAGACCTACGTCGAGCAGCACGAGATGGCTGTGGCCAAGTACT
GCGACCTCCCTAGCAAACTGG
