>Addgene plasmid #73853 | pAWp9-2 | addgene partial sequence | sequence record 138740 | WPRE-R 5'-CATAGCGTAAAAGGAGCAACA-3'
ATCCAGAGGTTGATTATCGATAAGCTTGATATCGAATTGTGCGTCAGGAATTCCGTTGCGGATCCAAAAA
AGCACCGACTCGGTGCCACTTTTTCAAGTTGATAACGGACTAGCCTTATTTTAACTTGCTATTTCTAGCT
CTAAAACTGATCTTCATGGTCTGGGTGCGGTGTTTCGTCCTTTCCACAAGATATATAAAGCCAAGAAATC
GAAATACTTTCAAGTTACGGTAAGCATATGATAGTCCATTTTAAAACATAATTTTAAAACTGCAAACTAC
CCAAGAAATTATTACTTTCTACGTCACGTATTTTGTACTAATATCTTTGTGTTTACAGTCAAATTAATTC
TAATTATCTCTCTAACAGCCTTGTATCGTATATGCAAATATGAAGGAATCATGGGAAATAGGCCCTCTAG
ATCCTAGAGTCGCGGCCGCTTTACTTGTACAGCTCGTCCATGCCGAGAGTGATCCCGGCGGCGGTCACGA
ACTCCAGCAGGACCATGTGATCGCGCTTCTCGTTGGGGTCTTTGCTCAGGGCGGACTGGGTGCTCAGGTA
GTGGTTGTCGGGCAGCAGCACGGGGCCGTCGCCGATGGGGGTGTTCTGCTGGTAGTGGTCGGCGAGCTGC
ACGCTGCCGTCCTCGATGTTGTGGCGGATCTTGAAGTTCACCTTGATGCCGTTCTTCTGCTTGTCGGCCA
TGATATAGACGTTGTGGCTGTTGTAGTTGTACTCCAGCTTGTGCCCCAGGATGTTGCCGTCCTCCTTGAA
GTCGATGCCCTTCAGCTCGATGCGGTTCACCAGGGTGTCGCCCTCGAACTTCACCTCGGCGCGGGTCTTG
TAGTTGCCGTCGTCCTTGAAGAAGATGGTGCGCTCCTGGACGTA
