[The description below was written by a language model from this plasmid's Addgene catalogue record.]
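Description:
pAWp9-2 is a lentiviral transfer plasmid built on the pFUGW backbone. It is propagated in bacteria under ampicillin selection; the copy number is recorded as unknown. The use of a recombination-deficient cloning strain fits the usual practice for lentiviral plasmids, whose repeated long terminal repeats can be unstable. No feature table accompanies the record, so the origin of replication, LTR configuration, packaging signal and any post-transcriptional elements cannot be confirmed here, although a pFUGW-derived vector would be expected to carry the standard lentiviral elements needed for packaging and integration into mammalian cells.

According to its name, the payload comprises three expression units in series. A ubiquitin C promoter (UBCp) drives a red fluorescent protein, a cytomegalovirus promoter (CMVp) drives GFP, and a U6 RNA polymerase III promoter drives a single guide RNA designated RFP-sg1, which by its name targets the RFP coding sequence. The exact RFP and GFP variants are not stated, and no Cas9 gene is listed in the insert, so the nuclease would presumably have to be supplied separately.

This arrangement places a guide RNA, its fluorescent target and a second, untargeted fluorescent reporter on the same integrating vector. In Cas9-expressing cells, loss of red fluorescence would be expected to report guide activity, while GFP serves as an internal control for transduction and for off-target effects on expression. The record does not spell out this use, but it agrees with the associated work on multiplexed, barcoded CRISPR-Cas9 screening with the CombiGEM assembly approach, where such a construct would serve to validate guide RNA function.
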