Addgene plasmid #73853: pAWp9-2
Purpose: pFUGW-UBCp-RFP-CMVp-GFP-U6p-RFP-sg1
Depositing lab: Timothy Lu. Depositing organization: Massachusetts Institute of Technology. Publication: Multiplexed barcoded CRISPR-Cas9 screening enabled by CombiGEM. Wong AS, Choi GC, Cui CH, Pregernig G, Milani P, Adam M, Perli SD, Kazer SW, Gaillard A, Hermann M, Shalek AK, Fraenkel E, Lu TK. Proc Natl Acad Sci U S A. 2016 Feb 10. pii: 201517883. 10.1073/pnas.1517883113 PubMed 26864203.
Backbone
  Vector backbone: pFUGW
  Vector type: Lentiviral
Growth in bacteria
  Bacterial resistance: Ampicillin, 100 μg/mL
  Growth temperature: 37°C
  Growth strain: NEB Stable
  Copy number: Unknown
Gene/Insert
  Gene/Insert name: UBCp-RFP-CMVp-GFP-U6p-RFP-sg1
Terms and licenses: Academic/Nonprofit Terms; Industry Terms: Not Available to Industry
How to cite: pAWp9-2 was a gift from Timothy Lu (Addgene plasmid # 73853 ; http://n2t.net/addgene:73853 ; RRID:Addgene_73853)
